>Addgene plasmid #221127 | pDP0437 | addgene full sequence | sequence record 438163 | Addgene NGS Result
GAACGCGGCCGCCAGCTGAAGCTTCGTACGCTGCAGGTCGACGGATCCCCGGGTTAATTAACAGTAAAGG
AGAAGAACTTTTCACTGGAGTTGTCCCAATTCTTGTTGAATTAGATGGTGATGTTAATGGGCACAAATTT
TCTGTCAGTGGAGAGGGTGAAGGTGATGCAACATACGGAAAACTTACCCTTAAATTTATTTGCACTACTG
GAAAACTACCTGTTCCATGGCCAACACTTGTCACTACTTTCACTTATGGTGTTCAATGCTTTTCAAGATA
CCCAGATCATATGAAACGGCATGACTTTTTCAAGAGTGCCATGCCCGAAGGTTATGTACAGGAAAGAACT
ATATTTTTCAAAGATGACGGGAACTACAAGACACGTGCTGAAGTCAAGTTTGAAGGTGATACCCTTGTTA
ATAGAATCGAGTTAAAAGGTATTGATTTTAAAGAAGATGGAAACATTCTTGGACACAAATTGGAATACAA
CTATAACGATCACCAGGTGTACATCATGGCAGACAAACAAAAGAATGGAATCAAAGCTAACTTCAAAATT
AGACACAACATTGAAGATGGAGGCGTTCAACTAGCAGACCATTATCAACAAAATACTCCAATTGGCGATG
GGCCCGTCCTTTTACCAGACAACCATTACCTGTTTACAACTTCTACTCTTTCGAAAGATCCCAACGAAAA
GAGAGACCACATGGTCCTTCTTGAGTTTGTAACAGCTGCTGGGATTACACATGGCATGGATGAACTATAC
AAATAGGGCGCGCCACTTCTAAATAAGCGAATTTCTTATGATTTATGATTTTTATTATTAAATAAGTTAT
AAAAAAAATAAGTGTATACAAATTTTAAAGTGACTCTTAGGTTTTAAAACGAAAATTCTTATTCTTGAGT
AACTCTTTCCTGTAGGTCAGGTTGCTTTCTCAGGTATAGTATGAGGTCGCTCTTATTGACCACACCTCTA
CCGGCAGATCCGCTAGGGATAACAGGGTAATATAGATCTGTTTAGCTTGCCTCGTCCCCGCCGGGTCACC
CGGCCAGCGACATGGAGGCCCAGAATACCCTCCTTGACAGTCTTGACGTGCGCAGCTCAGGGGCATGATG
TGACTGTCGCCCGTACATTTAGCCCATACATCCCCATGTATAATCATTTGCATCCATACATTTTGATGGC
CGCACGGCGCGAAGCAAAAATTACGGCTCCTCGCTGCGGACCTGCGAGCAGGGAAACGCTCCCCTCACAG
ACGCGTTGAATTGTCCCCACGCCGCGCCCCTGTAGAGAAATATAAAAGGTTAGGATTTGCCACTGAGGTT
CTTCTTTCATATACTTCCTTTTAAAATCTTGCTAGGATACAGTTCTCACATCACATCCGAACATAAACAA
CCATGGGTAAAAAGCCTGAACTCACCGCGACGTCTGTCGAGAAGTTTCTGATCGAAAAGTTCGACAGCGT
CTCCGACCTGATGCAGCTCTCGGAGGGCGAAGAATCTCGTGCTTTCAGCTTCGATGTAGGAGGGCGTGGA
TATGTCCTGCGGGTAAATAGCTGCGCCGATGGTTTCTACAAAGATCGTTATGTTTATCGGCACTTTGCAT
CGGCCGCGCTCCCGATTCCGGAAGTGCTTGACATTGGGGAATTCAGCGAGAGCCTGACCTATTGCATCTC
CCGCCGTGCACAGGGTGTCACGTTGCAAGACCTGCCTGAAACCGAACTGCCCGCTGTTCTGCAGCCGGTC
GCGGAGGCCATGGATGCGATCGCTGCGGCCGATCTTAGCCAGACGAGCGGGTTCGGCCCATTCGGACCGC
AAGGAATCGGTCAATACACTACATGGCGTGATTTCATATGCGCGATTGCTGATCCCCATGTGTATCACTG
GCAAACTGTGATGGACGACACCGTCAGTGCGTCCGTCGCGCAGGCTCTCGATGAGCTGATGCTTTGGGCC
GAGGACTGCCCCGAAGTCCGGCACCTCGTGCACGCGGATTTCGGCTCCAACAATGTCCTGACGGACAATG
GCCGCATAACAGCGGTCATTGACTGGAGCGAGGCGATGTTCGGGGATTCCCAATACGAGGTCGCCAACAT
CTTCTTCTGGAGGCCGTGGTTGGCTTGTATGGAGCAGCAGACGCGCTACTTCGAGCGGAGGCATCCGGAG
CTTGCAGGATCGCCGCGGCTCCGGGCGTATATGCTCCGCATTGGTCTTGACCAACTCTATCAGAGCTTGG
TTGACGGCAATTTCGATGATGCAGCTTGGGCGCAGGGTCGATGCGACGCAATCGTCCGATCCGGAGCCGG
GACTGTCGGGCGTACACAAATCGCCCGCAGAAGCGCGGCCGTCTGGACCGATGGCTGTGTAGAAGTACTC
GCCGATAGTGGAAACCGACGCCCCAGCACTCGTCCGAGGGCAAAGGAATAATCAGTACTGACAATAAAAA
GATTCTTGTTTTCAAGAACTTGTCATTTGTATAGTTTTTTTATATTGTAGTTGTTCTATTTTAATCAAAT
GTTAGCGTGATTTATATTTTTTTTCGCCTCGACATCATCTGCCCAGATGCGAAGTTAAGTGCGCAGAAAG
TAATATCATGCGTCAATCGTATGTGAATGCTGGTCGCTATACTGCTGTCGATTCGATACTAACGCCGCCA
TCCAGTGTCGAAAACGAGCTCGAATTCATCGATGATATCAGATCCACTAGTGGCCTATGCGGCCGCGGAT
CTGCCGGTCTCCCTATAGTGAGTCGTATTAATTTCGATAAGCCAGGTTAACCTGCATTAATGAATCGGCC
AACGCGCGGGGAGAGGCGGTTTGCGTATTGGGCGCTCTTCCGCTTCCTCGCTCACTGACTCGCTGCGCTC
GGTCGTTCGGCTGCGGCGAGCGGTATCAGCTCACTCAAAGGCGGTAATACGGTTATCCACAGAATCAGGG
GATAACGCAGGAAAGAACATGTGAGCAAAAGGCCAGCAAAAGGCCAGGAACCGTAAAAAGGCCGCGTTGC
TGGCGTTTTTCCATAGGCTCCGCCCCCCTGACGAGCATCACAAAAATCGACGCTCAAGTCAGAGGTGGCG
AAACCCGACAGGACTATAAAGATACCAGGCGTTTCCCCCTGGAAGCTCCCTCGTGCGCTCTCCTGTTCCG
ACCCTGCCGCTTACCGGATACCTGTCCGCCTTTCTCCCTTCGGGAAGCGTGGCGCTTTCTCATAGCTCAC
GCTGTAGGTATCTCAGTTCGGTGTAGGTCGTTCGCTCCAAGCTGGGCTGTGTGCACGAACCCCCCGTTCA
GCCCGACCGCTGCGCCTTATCCGGTAACTATCGTCTTGAGTCCAACCCGGTAAGACACGACTTATCGCCA
CTGGCAGCAGCCACTGGTAACAGGATTAGCAGAGCGAGGTATGTAGGCGGTGCTACAGAGTTCTTGAAGT
GGTGGCCTAACTACGGCTACACTAGAAGAACAGTATTTGGTATCTGCGCTCTGCTGAAGCCAGTTACCTT
CGGAAAAAGAGTTGGTAGCTCTTGATCCGGCAAACAAACCACCGCTGGTAGCGGTGGTTTTTTTGTTTGC
AAGCAGCAGATTACGCGCAGAAAAAAAGGATCTCAAGAAGATCCTTTGATCTTTTCTACGGGGTCTGACG
CTCAGTGGAACGAAAACTCACGTTAAGGGATTTTGGTCATGAGATTATCAAAAAGGATCTTCACCTAGAT
CCTTTTAAATTAAAAATGAAGTTTTAAATCAATCTAAAGTATATATGAGTAAACTTGGTCTGACAGTTAC
CAATGCTTAATCAGTGAGGCACCTATCTCAGCGATCTGTCTATTTCGTTCATCCATAGTTGCCTGACTCC
CCGTCGTGTAGATAACTACGATACGGGAGGGCTTACCATCTGGCCCCAGTGCTGCAATGATACCGCGAGA
CCCACGCTCACCGGCTCCAGATTTATCAGCAATAAACCAGCCAGCCGGAAGGGCCGAGCGCAGAAGTGGT
CCTGCAACTTTATCCGCCTCCATCCAGTCTATTAATTGTTGCCGGGAAGCTAGAGTAAGTAGTTCGCCAG
TTAATAGTTTGCGCAACGTTGTTGCCATTGCTACAGGCATCGTGGTGTCACGCTCGTCGTTTGGTATGGC
TTCATTCAGCTCCGGTTCCCAACGATCAAGGCGAGTTACATGATCCCCCATGTTGTGCAAAAAAGCGGTT
AGCTCCTTCGGTCCTCCGATCGTTGTCAGAAGTAAGTTGGCCGCAGTGTTATCACTCATGGTTATGGCAG
CACTGCATAATTCTCTTACTGTCATGCCATCCGTAAGATGCTTTTCTGTGACTGGTGAGTACTCAACCAA
GTCATTCTGAGAATAGTGTATGCGGCGACCGAGTTGCTCTTGCCCGGCGTCAATACGGGATAATACCGCG
CCACATAGCAGAACTTTAAAAGTGCTCATCATTGGAAAACGTTCTTCGGGGCGAAAACTCTCAAGGATCT
TACCGCTGTTGAGATCCAGTTCGATGTAACCCACTCGTGCACCCAACTGATCTTCAGCATCTTTTACTTT
CACCAGCGTTTCTGGGTGAGCAAAAACAGGAAGGCAAAATGCCGCAAAAAAGGGAATAAGGGCGACACGG
AAATGTTGAATACTCATACTCTTCCTTTTTCAATATTATTGAAGCATTTATCAGGGTTATTGTCTCATGA
GCGGATACATATTTGAATGTATTTAGAAAAATAAACAAATAGGGGTTCCGCGCACATTTCCCCGAAAAGT
GCCACCTGACGTCTAAGAAACCATTATTATCATGACATTAACCTATAAAAATAGGCGTATCACGAGGCCC
TTTCGTCTCGCGCGTTTCGGTGATGACGGTGAAAACCTCTGACACATGCAGCTCCCGGAGACGGTCACAG
CTTGTCTGTAAGCGGATGCCGGGAGCAGACAAGCCCGTCAGGGCGCGTCAGCGGGTGTTGGCGGGTGTCG
GGGCTGGCTTAACTATGCGGCATCAGAGCAGATTGTACTGAGAGTGCACCATATGGACATATTGTCGTTA
GAACGCGGCTACAATTAATACATAACCTTATGTATCATACACATACGATTTAGGTGACACTATA
Features (pLannotate 1.2.2; 12 found; start..end, strand, type, name):
     63..775     +  CDS            ecliptic pHluorin (fragment): pH-sensitive mutant of green fluorescent protein (Miesenböck et al., 1998) responds to a drop in pH with a gradual loss (eclipsing) of excitation at 475 nm, accompanied by a reduction of excitation at 395 nm
    797..984     +  terminator     ADH1 terminator: S. cerevisiae ADH1; transcription terminator for the S. cerevisiae alcohol dehydrogenase 1 (ADH1) gene
   1059..2634    +  gene           hphMX6: yeast selectable marker conferring hygromycin resistance
   2437..2634    +  terminator     TEF terminator: Ashbya gossypii TEF terminator
   2742..2760    -  promoter       T7 promoter: promoter for bacteriophage T7 RNA polymerase
   2782..2835    -  CDS            lacI (fragment): lac repressor; lacI; The lac repressor binds to the lac operator to inhibit transcription in E. coli. This inhibition can be relieved by adding lactose or isopropyl-β-D-thiogalactopyranoside (IPTG).
   3018..3606    -  rep_origin     ori: high-copy-number ColE1/pMB1/pBR322/pUC origin of replication
   3777..4637    -  CDS            AmpR: β-lactamase; bla; confers resistance to ampicillin, carbenicillin, and related antibiotics
   4638..4742    -  promoter       AmpR promoter: bla
   4837..4872    +  CDS            rop (fragment): Rop protein, which maintains plasmids at low copy number; rop
   4974..5025    +  misc_feature   bom (fragment): basis of mobility region from pBR322
   5088..2       +  promoter       SP6 promoter (across the origin): promoter for bacteriophage SP6 RNA polymerase
