[The description below was written by a language model from this plasmid's Addgene catalogue record and pLannotate feature annotations shown in this document.]
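Description:
pDP0437 is a 5.1 kb yeast tagging-template plasmid built on the pFA6-HPHMX4 backbone. Rather than being maintained in yeast, it serves as a PCR template for amplifying an integration cassette that fuses pHluorin to the C-terminus of a chromosomal gene of interest in Saccharomyces cerevisiae. No yeast origin or centromere is annotated, which fits this integrative use. In E. coli it is propagated through a ColE1/pUC-type origin and selected with ampicillin via the β-lactamase gene and its promoter. The catalogue lists it as low copy although the annotated origin is of the high-copy class. Short lacI, rop and bom fragments appear to be backbone remnants, and T7 and SP6 promoters flank the cassette region.

The payload has two adjacent modules. The first is a promoterless coding sequence annotated as ecliptic pHluorin, a pH-sensitive GFP variant whose fluorescence excitation diminishes as pH drops, followed by the S. cerevisiae ADH1 terminator. After in-frame integration, the tagged gene is expressed from its own promoter and terminated by the ADH1 element. The second is the hphMX hygromycin-resistance marker, ending in the Ashbya gossypii TEF terminator, which allows selection of yeast integrants.

According to the depositor, the plasmid was made by moving a SalI/BglII pHluorin-containing fragment from a pFA6a-pHluorin::KANMX6 plasmid into the hygromycin-marked backbone, giving an alternative marker to the kanMX version. It was used for PCR-based homologous-recombination tagging of the endogenous STE3 locus. Because pHluorin is quenched in acidic compartments, such fusions are suited to following membrane protein trafficking, in line with the quantitative trafficking and colocalization focus of the associated study.
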