Addgene plasmid #221127: pDP0437
Purpose: Plasmid for generating integration cassette to C-terminally tag gene of interest with pHluorin::HPHMX
Depositing lab: Allyson O’Donnell. Depositing organization: University of Pittsburgh (University, School of Medicine, and Cancer Institute). Publication: Optimization of the fluorogen-activating protein tag for quantitative protein trafficking and colocalization studies in S. cerevisiae. Oppenheimer KG, Hager NA, McAtee CK, Filiztekin E, Shang C, Warnick JA, Bruchez MP, Brodsky JL, Prosser DC, Kwiatkowski AV, O'Donnell AF. Mol Biol Cell. 2024 Jul 1;35(7):mr5. doi: 10.1091/mbc.E24-04-0174. Epub 2024 May 29. PubMed 38809589.
Backbone
  Vector backbone: pFA6-HPHMX4
  Vector type: Yeast Expression
  Selectable markers: Hygromycin
Growth in bacteria
  Bacterial resistance: Ampicillin, 100 μg/mL
  Growth temperature: 37°C
  Growth strain: DH5alpha
  Copy number: Low Copy
Gene/Insert
  Gene/Insert name: pHluorin
  Species: S. cerevisiae (budding yeast)
  Cloning method: Restriction Enzyme; 5′ cloning site Unknown (unknown if destroyed)
Terms and licenses: Academic/Nonprofit Terms; Industry Terms: Not Available to Industry
Depositor comments: This pHluorin integration plasmid was constructed by subcloning the 977 bp SalI/BglII fragment from pBW1571 (pFA6a-pHluorin::KANMX6 from (Prosser et al., 2010) into the SalI/BglII sites of pAG32 (pFA6-HPHMX4 described in (Goldstein and McCusker, 1999). The resulting plasmid was used for C-terminal tagging of the endogenous STE3 locus using a PCR-based integration strategy described in (Longtine et al., 1998)
How to cite: pDP0437 was a gift from Allyson O’Donnell (Addgene plasmid # 221127 ; http://n2t.net/addgene:221127 ; RRID:Addgene_221127)
